>Addgene plasmid #31022 | pFUS_B5 | depositor full sequence | sequence record 14212 | Author sequence
TTGATGCCTGGCAGTTCCCTACTCTCGCGTTAACGCTAGCATGGATGTTTTCCCAGTCACGACGTTGTAA
AACGACGGCCAGTCTTAAGCGTCTCATGGCCTGACCCCGGACCAAGTGGTGGCTATCGAGACCGGCGCCG
CTACAGGGCGCGTCCCATTCGCCATTCAGGCTGCGCAACTGTTGGGAAGGGCGATCGGTGCGGGCCTCTT
CGCTATTACGCCAGCTGGCGAAAGGGGGATGTGCTGCAAGGCGATTAAGTTGGGTAACGCCAGGGTTTTC
CCAGTCACGACGTTGTAAAACGACGGCCAGTGAGCGCGCGTAATACGACTCACTATAGGGCGAATTGGGT
ACCGGGCCCCCCCTCGAGGTCCTCCAGCTTTTGTTCCCTTTAGTGAGGGTTAATTGCGCGCTTGGCGTAA
TCATGGTCATAGCTGTTTCCTGTGTGAAATTGTTATCCGCTCACAATTCCACACAACATACGAGCCGGAA
GCATAAAGTGTAAAGCCTGGGGTGCCTAATGAGTGAGCTAACTCACATTAATTGCGTTGCGCTCACTGCC
CGCTTTCCACCGGTGGTCTCGTGCAGCGGCTGTTGCCGGTGCTGTGCCAGGACCATGGCCTGACCCCGGA
CCAAGTGGTGGCTATCGAGACGTCTAGACCAGCCAGGACAGAAATGCCTCGACTTCGCTGCTACCCAAGG
TTGCCGGGTGACGCACACCGTGGAAACGGATGAAGGCACGAACCCAGTGGACATAAGCCTGTTCGGTTCG
TAAGCTGTAATGCAAGTAGCGTATGCGCTCACGCAACTGGTCCAGAACCTTGACCGAACGCAGCGGTGGT
AACGGCGCAGTGGCGGTTTTCATGGCTTGTTATGACTGTTTTTTTGGGGTACAGTCTATGCCTCGGGCAT
CCAAGCAGCAAGCGCGTTACGCCGTGGGTCGATGTTTGATGTTATGGAGCAGCAACGATGTTACGCAGCA
GGGCAGTCGCCCTAAAACAAAGTTAAACATTATGAGGGAAGCGGTGATCGCCGAAGTATCGACTCAACTA
TCAGAGGTAGTTGGCGTCATCGAGCGCCATCTCGAACCGACGTTGCTGGCCGTACATTTGTACGGCTCCG
CAGTGGATGGCGGCCTGAAGCCACACAGTGATATTGATTTGCTGGTTACGGTGACCGTAAGGCTTGATGA
AACAACGCGGCGAGCTTTGATCAACGACCTTTTGGAAACTTCGGCTTCCCCTGGAGAGAGCGAGATTCTC
CGCGCTGTAGAAGTCACCATTGTTGTGCACGACGACATCATTCCGTGGCGTTATCCAGCTAAGCGCGAAC
TGCAATTTGGAGAATGGCAGCGCAATGACATTCTTGCAGGTATCTTCGAGCCAGCCACGATCGACATTGA
TCTGGCTATCTTGCTGACAAAAGCAAGAGAACATAGCGTTGCCTTGGTAGGTCCAGCGGCGGAGGAACTC
TTTGATCCGGTTCCTGAACAGGATCTATTTGAGGCGCTAAATGAAACCTTAACGCTATGGAACTCGCCGC
CCGACTGGGCTGGCGATGAGCGAAATGTAGTGCTTACGTTGTCCCGCATTTGGTACAGCGCAGTAACCGG
CAAAATCGCGCCGAAGGATGTCGCTGCCGACTGGGCAATGGAGCGCCTGCCGGCCCAGTATCAGCCCGTC
ATACTTGAAGCTAGACAGGCTTATCTTGGACAAGAAGAAGATCGCTTGGCCTCGCGCGCAGATCAGTTGG
AAGAATTTGTCCACTACGTGAAAGGCGAGATCACCAAGGTAGTCGGCAAATAACCCTCGAGCCACCCATG
ACCAAAATCCCTTAACGTGAGTTACGCGTCGTTCCACTGAGCGTCAGACCCCGTAGAAAAGATCAAAGGA
TCTTCTTGAGATCCTTTTTTTCTGCGCGTAATCTGCTGCTTGCAAACAAAAAAACCACCGCTACCAGCGG
TGGTTTGTTTGCCGGATCAAGAGCTACCAACTCTTTTTCCGAAGGTAACTGGCTTCAGCAGAGCGCAGAT
ACCAAATACTGTCCTTCTAGTGTAGCCGTAGTTAGGCCACCACTTCAAGAACTCTGTAGCACCGCCTACA
TACCTCGCTCTGCTAATCCTGTTACCAGTGGCTGCTGCCAGTGGCGATAAGTCGTGTCTTACCGGGTTGG
ACTCAAGACGATAGTTACCGGATAAGGCGCAGCGGTCGGGCTGAACGGGGGGTTCGTGCACACAGCCCAG
CTTGGAGCGAACGACCTACACCGAACTGAGATACCTACAGCGTGAGCATTGAGAAAGCGCCACGCTTCCC
GAAGGGAGAAAGGCGGACAGGTATCCGGTAAGCGGCAGGGTCGGAACAGGAGAGCGCACGAGGGAGCTTC
CAGGGGGAAACGCCTGGTATCTTTATAGTCCTGTCGGGTTTCGCCACCTCTGACTTGAGCGTCGATTTTT
GTGATGCTCGTCAGGGGGGCGGAGCCTATGGAAAAACGCCAGCAACGCGGCCTTTTTACGGTTCCTGGCC
TTTTGCTGGCCTTTTGCTCACATGTTCTTTCCTGCGTTATCCCCTGATTCTGTGGATAACCGTATTACCG
CCTTTGAGTGAGCTGATACCGCTCGCCGCAGCCGAACGACCGAGCGCAGCGAGTCAGTGAGCGAGGAAGC
GGAAGAGCGCCCAATACGCAAACCGCCTCTCCCCGCGCGTTGGCCGATTCATTAATGCAGCTGGCACGAC
AGGTTTCCCGACTGGAAAGCGGGCAGTGAGCGCAACGCAATTAATACGCGTACCGCTAGCCAGGAAGAGT
TTGTAGAAACGCAAAAAGGCCATCCGTCAGGATGGCCTTCTGCTTAGTTTGATGCCTGGCAGTTTATGGC
GGGCGTCCTGCCCGCCACCCTCCGGGCCGTTGCTTCACAACGTTCAAATCCGCTCCCGGCGGATTTGTCC
TACTCAGGAGAGCGTTCACCGACAAACAACAGATAAAACGAAAGGCCCAGTCTTCCGACTGAGCCTTTCG
TTTTAT
Features (pLannotate 1.2.2; 16 found; start..end, strand, type, name):
     47..83      -  CDS            lacZα (fragment): LacZα fragment of β-galactosidase; lacZ fragment
    135..153     -  rep_origin     f1 ori (fragment): f1 bacteriophage origin of replication; arrow indicates direction of (+) strand synthesis
    158..313     -  CDS            lacZα (fragment): LacZα fragment of β-galactosidase; lacZ fragment
    321..339     +  promoter       T7 promoter: promoter for bacteriophage T7 RNA polymerase
    348..371     -  misc_feature   MCS (fragment): pBluescript multiple cloning site
    387..405     -  promoter       T3 promoter: promoter for bacteriophage T3 RNA polymerase
    450..466     -  protein_bind   lac operator: The lac repressor binds to the lac operator to inhibit transcription in E. coli. This inhibition can be relieved by adding lactose or isopropyl-β-D-thiogalactopyranoside (IPTG). lac repressor encoded by lacI
    474..504     -  promoter       lac promoter: promoter for the E. coli lac operon
    519..540     -  protein_bind   CAP binding site: CAP binding activates transcription in the presence of cAMP. E. coli catabolite activator protein
    750..773     +  promoter       Pc promoter (fragment): intI1 (promoter lies within the coding sequence); class 1 integron promoter
    949..1005    +  CDS            GmR (fragment): gentamycin acetyltransferase; aacC1; confers resistance to gentamycin
   1012..1803    +  CDS            SmR: aminoglycoside adenylyltransferase (Murphy, 1985); aadA; confers resistance to spectinomycin and streptomycin
   1896..2484    +  rep_origin     ori: high-copy-number ColE1/pMB1/pBR322/pUC origin of replication
   2667..2759    +  CDS            lacI (fragment): lac repressor; lacI; The lac repressor binds to the lac operator to inhibit transcription in E. coli. This inhibition can be relieved by adding lactose or isopropyl-β-D-thiogalactopyranoside (IPTG).
   2814..2841    -  terminator     rrnB T2 terminator: transcription terminator T2 from the E. coli rrnB gene
   2973..3016    +  terminator     rrnB T1 terminator: Escherichia coli rrnB; transcription terminator T1 from the E. coli rrnB gene
