[The description below was written by a language model from this plasmid's Addgene catalogue record and pLannotate feature annotations shown in this document.]
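Description:
pFUS_B5 is a small, high-copy bacterial cloning vector built on the Invitrogen pCR8 backbone and used as an intermediate array plasmid in a Golden Gate system for assembling custom TAL effector and TALEN constructs. It is propagated in E. coli from a ColE1/pUC-type origin and selected with spectinomycin. Resistance comes from an aadA (SmR) aminoglycoside adenylyltransferase gene, which lies downstream of a class 1 integron Pc promoter fragment and a short remnant of a gentamicin resistance gene. rrnB T1 and T2 transcription terminators from the backbone flank the cloning region and insulate it from read-through transcription. The annotated depositor sequence is about 3.0 kb, roughly consistent with the stated backbone plus insert.

The insert, placed between retained AflII and XbaI sites, is a roughly 460 bp lacZα cassette bordered by BsaI sites. The feature table shows the expected pBluescript-derived parts: CAP binding site, lac promoter and operator, T3 and T7 promoters, a remnant of the multiple cloning site, and lacZα coding fragments. The short f1 ori and lacI matches appear to be incidental remnants. BsaI is a type IIS enzyme that cuts outside its recognition site, so digestion releases the lacZα stuffer and leaves defined overhangs. These overhangs allow ordered, directional ligation of several repeat modules in a single reaction. Loss of lacZα provides blue/white screening for clones that have taken up an array.

The record does not state what the "B5" designation means or how many modules this vector accepts. There is no eukaryotic expression element, so the plasmid serves purely as an assembly and storage intermediate, not as an expression construct.
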