Addgene plasmid #31022: pFUS_B5
Depositing lab: Adam Bogdanove & Daniel Voytas. Depositing organization: University of Minnesota. Publication: Efficient design and assembly of custom TALEN and other TAL effector-based constructs for DNA targeting. Cermak T, Doyle EL, Christian M, Wang L, Zhang Y, Schmidt C, Baller JA, Somia NV, Bogdanove AJ, Voytas DF. Nucleic Acids Res. 2011 Jul;39(12):e82. doi: 10.1093/nar/gkr218 PubMed 21493687.
Backbone
  Vector backbone: pCR8
  Backbone manufacturer: Invitrogen
  Backbone size w/o insert (bp): 2447
Growth in bacteria
  Bacterial resistance: Spectinomycin, 50 μg/mL
  Growth temperature: 37°C
  Growth strain: DH5alpha
  Growth instructions: DH5a/LB+antibiotics
  Copy number: High Copy
Gene/Insert
  Gene/Insert name: LacZ + BsaI restriction sites
  Insert size (bp): 459
  Cloning method: Restriction Enzyme; 5′ cloning site AflII (not destroyed); 3′ cloning site XbaI (not destroyed)
  Sequencing primers: 5′ pCR8_F1 (ttgatgcctggcagttccct); 3′ pCR8_R1 (cgaaccgaacaggcttatgt)
Terms and licenses: Academic/Nonprofit Terms; Industry Terms: Not Available to Industry
How to cite: pFUS_B5 was a gift from Adam Bogdanove & Daniel Voytas (Addgene plasmid # 31022 ; http://n2t.net/addgene:31022 ; RRID:Addgene_31022)
