>Addgene plasmid #31022 | pFUS_B5 | addgene partial sequence | sequence record 35562 | 31022 with pCR8_F1 (ttgatgcctggcagttccct)
CGTTGTAAAACGACGGCCAGTCTTAAGCGTCTCATGGCCTGACCCCGGACCAAGTGGTGGCTATCGAGAC
CGGCGCCGCTACAGGGCGCGTCCCATTCGCCATTCAGGCTGCGCAACTGTTGGGAAGGGCGATCGGTGCG
GGCCTCTTCGCTATTACGCCAGCTGGCGAAAGGGGGATGTGCTGCAAGGCGATTAAGTTGGGTAACGCCA
GGGTTTTCCCAGTCACGACGTTGTAAAACGACGGCCAGTGAGCGCGCGTAATACGACTCACTATAGGGCG
AATTGGGTACCGGGCCCCCCCTCGAGGTCCTCCAGCTTTTGTTCCCTTTAGTGAGGGTTAATTGCGCGCT
TGGCGTAATCATGGTCATAGCTGTTTCCTGTGTGAAATTGTTATCCGCTCACAATTCCACACAACATACG
AGCCGGAAGCATAAAGTGTAAAGCCTGGGGTGCCTAATGAGTGAGCTAACTCACATTAATTGCGTTGCGC
TCACTGCCCGCTTTCCACCGGTGGTCTCGTGCAGCGGCTGTTGCCGGTGCTGTGCCAGGACCATGGCCTG
ACCCCGGACCAAGTGGTGGCTATCGAGACGTCTAGACCAGCCAGGACAGAAATGCCTCGACTTCGCTGCT
ACCCAAGGTTGCCGGGTGACGCACACCGTGGAAACGGATGAAGGCACGAACCCAGTGGACATAAGCCTGT
TCGGTTCGTAAGCTGTAATGCAAGTAGCGTATGCGCTCACGCAACTGGTCCAGAACCTTGACCGAACGCA
GCGGTGG
